Addgene plasmid #81386: pDONR223_MAGEC2_p.R287W
Purpose: Gateway Donor vector containing MAGEC2 , part of the Target Accelerator Plasmid Collection.
Depositing lab: Jesse Boehm & William Hahn & David Root. Depositing organization: Broad Institute. Publication: Systematic Functional Interrogation of Rare Cancer Variants Identifies Oncogenic Alleles. Kim E, Ilic N, Shrestha Y, Zou L, Kamburov A, Zhu C, Yang X, Lubonja R, Tran N, Nguyen C, Lawrence MS, Piccioni F, Bagul M, Doench JG, Chouinard CR, Wu X, Hogstrom L, Natoli T, Tamayo P, Horn H, Corsello SM, Lage K, Root DE, Subramanian A, Golub TR, Getz G, Boehm JS, Hahn WC. Cancer Discov. 2016 Jul;6(7):714-26. doi: 10.1158/2159-8290.CD-16-0160. Epub 2016 May 4. PubMed 27147599.
Backbone
  Vector backbone: pDONR223
  Backbone manufacturer: Invitrogen
  Backbone size w/o insert (bp): 2790
  Vector type: Gateway Entry vector
Growth in bacteria
  Bacterial resistance: Spectinomycin, 50 μg/mL
  Growth temperature: 37°C
  Growth strain: DH5alpha
  Copy number: High Copy
Gene/Insert
  Gene/Insert name: MAGEC2
  Species: H. sapiens (human)
  Mutation: R287W
  GenBank ID: NM_016249.3
  Entrez Gene: MAGEC2 (a.k.a. CT10, HCA587, MAGEE1)
  Promoter: None
  Cloning method: Gateway Cloning
  Sequencing primers: 5′ M13pUC-fwd; 3′ M13-Rev
Terms and licenses: Academic/Nonprofit Terms; Industry Terms: Not Available to Industry
Depositor comments: Closed state: stop codon immediately follows insert
How to cite: pDONR223_MAGEC2_p.R287W was a gift from Jesse Boehm & William Hahn & David Root (Addgene plasmid # 81386 ; http://n2t.net/addgene:81386 ; RRID:Addgene_81386)
