[The description below was written by a language model from this plasmid's Addgene catalogue record and pLannotate feature annotations shown in this document.]
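Description:
pDONR223_MAGEC2_p.R287W is a Gateway entry clone built on the Invitrogen pDONR223 backbone and carrying the human MAGEC2 open reading frame (also known as CT10, HCA587 or MAGEE1) with an R287W missense substitution. It is a small bacterial plasmid of about 3.9 kb that replicates in E. coli from a high-copy ColE1/pUC-type origin. Selection is with spectinomycin, conferred by the aadA aminoglycoside adenylyltransferase gene (SmR). This gene sits downstream of a fragment of the class 1 integron Pc promoter and a remnant of a gentamicin resistance gene. rrnB T1 and T2 terminators lie upstream of the cloning region, where they help insulate it from read-through transcription. The short lacZα and lacI fragments are backbone remnants.

The MAGEC2 coding sequence is flanked on both sides by attL recombination sites, annotated by the software as attL3-type variants in opposite orientations. These sites allow the insert to be moved by an LR Clonase reaction into any compatible Gateway destination vector. The record lists no promoter for the insert, so the clone is a shuttle for the ORF rather than an expression plasmid. The only nearby promoter is a T7 promoter beyond the 3′ att site, oriented back toward the insert. The ORF is in the "closed" configuration, with a stop codon immediately after the coding sequence, so C-terminal tags supplied by a destination vector will not be fused to the protein.

MAGEC2 is a cancer/testis MAGE-family protein proposed to enhance RING-type E3 ubiquitin ligase activity, including TRIM28-dependent p53 ubiquitination. The plasmid belongs to the Target Accelerator Plasmid Collection, made for systematic functional testing of rare cancer-associated variants.
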