Features (pLannotate 1.2.2; 12 found; start..end, strand, type, name):
     38..74      -  CDS            lacZα (fragment): LacZα fragment of β-galactosidase; lacZ fragment
     91..186     +  protein_bind   attL3: mutant version of attL; recombination site for the Gateway® LR reaction LR Clonase™
    189..1307    +  CDS            MAGEC2: MAGC2_HUMAN - Also known as HCA587, MAGEE1. Experimental evidence at protein level: Swiss-Prot protein existence level 1. Proposed to enhance ubiquitin ligase activity of RING-type zinc finger-containing E3 ubiquitin-protein ligases. In vitro enhances ubiquitin ligase activity of TRIM28 and stimulates p53/TP53 ubiquitination in presence of Ubl-conjugating enzyme UBE2H leading to p53/TP53 degradation. Proposed to act through recruitment and/or stabilization of the Ubl-conjugating enzymes (E2) at the E3:substrate complex. From Homo sapiens (Human).
   1315..1410    -  protein_bind   attL3: mutant version of attL; recombination site for the Gateway® LR reaction LR Clonase™
   1429..1447    -  promoter       T7 promoter: promoter for bacteriophage T7 RNA polymerase
   1637..1660    +  promoter       Pc promoter (fragment): intI1 (promoter lies within the coding sequence); class 1 integron promoter
   1836..1892    +  CDS            GmR (fragment): gentamycin acetyltransferase; aacC1; confers resistance to gentamycin
   1899..2690    +  CDS            SmR: aminoglycoside adenylyltransferase (Murphy, 1985); aadA; confers resistance to spectinomycin and streptomycin
   2783..3371    +  rep_origin     ori: high-copy-number ColE1/pMB1/pBR322/pUC origin of replication
   3554..3646    +  CDS            lacI (fragment): lac repressor; lacI; The lac repressor binds to the lac operator to inhibit transcription in E. coli. This inhibition can be relieved by adding lactose or isopropyl-β-D-thiogalactopyranoside (IPTG).
   3701..3728    -  terminator     rrnB T2 terminator: transcription terminator T2 from the E. coli rrnB gene
   3860..3903    +  terminator     rrnB T1 terminator: Escherichia coli rrnB; transcription terminator T1 from the E. coli rrnB gene
>Addgene plasmid #81386 | pDONR223_MAGEC2_p.R287W | addgene full sequence | sequence record 167864 | Addgene NGS Result
GGCAGTTCCCTACTCTCGCGTTAACGCTAGCATGGATGTTTTCCCAGTCACGACGTTGTAAAACGACGGC
CAGTCTTAAGCTCGGGCCCCAAATAATGATTTTATTTTGACTGATAGTGACCTGTTCGTTGCAACAAATT
GATGAGCAATGCTTTTTTATAATGCCAACTTTGTACAAAAAAGTTGGCATGCCTCCCGTTCCAGGCGTTC
CATTCCGCAACGTTGACAACGACTCCCCGACCTCAGTTGAGTTAGAAGACTGGGTAGATGCACAGCATCC
CACAGATGAGGAAGAGGAGGAAGCCTCCTCCGCCTCTTCCACTTTGTACTTAGTATTTTCCCCCTCTTCT
TTCTCCACATCCTCTTCTCTGATTCTTGGTGGTCCTGAGGAGGAGGAGGTGCCCTCTGGTGTGATACCAA
ATCTTACCGAGAGCATTCCCAGTAGTCCTCCACAGGGTCCTCCACAGGGTCCTTCCCAGAGTCCTCTGAG
CTCCTGCTGCTCCTCTTTTTCATGGAGCTCATTCAGTGAGGAGTCCAGCAGCCAGAAAGGGGAGGATACA
GGCACCTGTCAGGGCCTGCCAGACAGTGAGTCCTCTTTCACATATACACTAGATGAAAAGGTGGCCGAGT
TAGTGGAGTTCCTGCTCCTCAAATACGAAGCAGAGGAGCCTGTAACAGAGGCAGAGATGCTGATGATTGT
CATCAAGTACAAAGATTACTTTCCTGTGATACTCAAGAGAGCCCGTGAGTTCATGGAGCTTCTTTTTGGC
CTTGCCCTGATAGAAGTGGGCCCTGACCACTTCTGTGTGTTTGCAAACACAGTAGGCCTCACCGATGAGG
GTAGTGATGATGAGGGCATGCCCGAGAACAGCCTCCTGATTATTATTCTGAGTGTGATCTTCATAAAGGG
CAACTGTGCCTCTGAGGAGGTCATCTGGGAAGTGCTGAATGCAGTAGGGGTATATGCTGGGAGGGAGCAC
TTCGTCTATGGGGAGCCTAGGGAGCTCCTCACTAAAGTTTGGGTGCAGGGACATTACCTGGAGTATTGGG
AGGTGCCCCACAGTTCTCCTCCATATTATGAATTCCTGTGGGGTCCAAGAGCCCATTCAGAAAGCATCAA
GAAGAAAGTACTAGAGTTTTTAGCCAAGCTGAACAACACTGTTCCTAGTTCCTTTCCATCCTGGTACAAG
GATGCTTTGAAAGATGTGGAAGAGAGAGTCCAGGCCACAATTGATACCGCAGATGATGCCACTGTCATGG
CCAGTGAAAGCCTCAGTGTCATGTCCAGCAACGTCTCCTTTTCTGAGTGATTGCCAACTTTCTTGTACAA
AGTTGGCATTATAAGAAAGCATTGCTTATCAATTTGTTGCAACGAACAGGTCACTATCAGTCAAAATAAA
ATCATTATTTGCCATCCAGCTGATATCCCCTATAGTGAGTCGTATTACATGGTCATAGCTGTTTCCTGGC
AGCTCTGGCCCGTGTCTCAAAATCTCTGATGTTACATTGCACAAGATAAAAATATATCATCATGCCTCCT
CTAGACCAGCCAGGACAGAAATGCCTCGACTTCGCTGCTACCCAAGGTTGCCGGGTGACGCACACCGTGG
AAACGGATGAAGGCACGAACCCAGTGGACATAAGCCTGTTCGGTTCGTAAGCTGTAATGCAAGTAGCGTA
TGCGCTCACGCAACTGGTCCAGAACCTTGACCGAACGCAGCGGTGGTAACGGCGCAGTGGCGGTTTTCAT
GGCTTGTTATGACTGTTTTTTTGGGGTACAGTCTATGCCTCGGGCATCCAAGCAGCAAGCGCGTTACGCC
GTGGGTCGATGTTTGATGTTATGGAGCAGCAACGATGTTACGCAGCAGGGCAGTCGCCCTAAAACAAAGT
TAAACATTATGAGGGAAGCGGTGATCGCCGAAGTATCGACTCAACTATCAGAGGTAGTTGGCGTCATCGA
GCGCCATCTCGAACCGACGTTGCTGGCCGTACATTTGTACGGCTCCGCAGTGGATGGCGGCCTGAAGCCA
CACAGTGATATTGATTTGCTGGTTACGGTGACCGTAAGGCTTGATGAAACAACGCGGCGAGCTTTGATCA
ACGACCTTTTGGAAACTTCGGCTTCCCCTGGAGAGAGCGAGATTCTCCGCGCTGTAGAAGTCACCATTGT
TGTGCACGACGACATCATTCCGTGGCGTTATCCAGCTAAGCGCGAACTGCAATTTGGAGAATGGCAGCGC
AATGACATTCTTGCAGGTATCTTCGAGCCAGCCACGATCGACATTGATCTGGCTATCTTGCTGACAAAAG
CAAGAGAACATAGCGTTGCCTTGGTAGGTCCAGCGGCGGAGGAACTCTTTGATCCGGTTCCTGAACAGGA
TCTATTTGAGGCGCTAAATGAAACCTTAACGCTATGGAACTCGCCGCCCGACTGGGCTGGCGATGAGCGA
AATGTAGTGCTTACGTTGTCCCGCATTTGGTACAGCGCAGTAACCGGCAAAATCGCGCCGAAGGATGTCG
CTGCCGACTGGGCAATGGAGCGCCTGCCGGCCCAGTATCAGCCCGTCATACTTGAAGCTAGACAGGCTTA
TCTTGGACAAGAAGAAGATCGCTTGGCCTCGCGCGCAGATCAGTTGGAAGAATTTGTCCACTACGTGAAA
GGCGAGATCACCAAGGTAGTCGGCAAATAACCCTCGAGCCACCCATGACCAAAATCCCTTAACGTGAGTT
ACGCGTCGTTCCACTGAGCGTCAGACCCCGTAGAAAAGATCAAAGGATCTTCTTGAGATCCTTTTTTTCT
GCGCGTAATCTGCTGCTTGCAAACAAAAAAACCACCGCTACCAGCGGTGGTTTGTTTGCCGGATCAAGAG
CTACCAACTCTTTTTCCGAAGGTAACTGGCTTCAGCAGAGCGCAGATACCAAATACTGTTCTTCTAGTGT
AGCCGTAGTTAGGCCACCACTTCAAGAACTCTGTAGCACCGCCTACATACCTCGCTCTGCTAATCCTGTT
ACCAGTGGCTGCTGCCAGTGGCGATAAGTCGTGTCTTACCGGGTTGGACTCAAGACGATAGTTACCGGAT
AAGGCGCAGCGGTCGGGCTGAACGGGGGGTTCGTGCACACAGCCCAGCTTGGAGCGAACGACCTACACCG
AACTGAGATACCTACAGCGTGAGCTATGAGAAAGCGCCACGCTTCCCGAAGGGAGAAAGGCGGACAGGTA
TCCGGTAAGCGGCAGGGTCGGAACAGGAGAGCGCACGAGGGAGCTTCCAGGGGGAAACGCCTGGTATCTT
TATAGTCCTGTCGGGTTTCGCCACCTCTGACTTGAGCGTCGATTTTTGTGATGCTCGTCAGGGGGGCGGA
GCCTATGGAAAAACGCCAGCAACGCGGCCTTTTTACGGTTCCTGGCCTTTTGCTGGCCTTTTGCTCACAT
GTTCTTTCCTGCGTTATCCCCTGATTCTGTGGATAACCGTATTACCGCCTTTGAGTGAGCTGATACCGCT
CGCCGCAGCCGAACGACCGAGCGCAGCGAGTCAGTGAGCGAGGAAGCGGAAGAGCGCCCAATACGCAAAC
CGCCTCTCCCCGCGCGTTGGCCGATTCATTAATGCAGCTGGCACGACAGGTTTCCCGACTGGAAAGCGGG
CAGTGAGCGCAACGCAATTAATACGCGTACCGCTAGCCAGGAAGAGTTTGTAGAAACGCAAAAAGGCCAT
CCGTCAGGATGGCCTTCTGCTTAGTTTGATGCCTGGCAGTTTATGGCGGGCGTCCTGCCCGCCACCCTCC
GGGCCGTTGCTTCACAACGTTCAAATCCGCTCCCGGCGGATTTGTCCTACTCAGGAGAGCGTTCACCGAC
AAACAACAGATAAAACGAAAGGCCCAGTCTTCCGACTGAGCCTTTCGTTTTATTTGATGCCT
