>Addgene plasmid #81386 | pDONR223_MAGEC2_p.R287W | depositor partial sequence | sequence record 154705 | Insert sequence
ATGCCTCCCGTTCCAGGCGTTCCATTCCGCAACGTTGACAACGACTCCCCGACCTCAGTTGAGTTAGAAG
ACTGGGTAGATGCACAGCATCCCACAGATGAGGAAGAGGAGGAAGCCTCCTCCGCCTCTTCCACTTTGTA
CTTAGTATTTTCCCCCTCTTCTTTCTCCACATCCTCTTCTCTGATTCTTGGTGGTCCTGAGGAGGAGGAG
GTGCCCTCTGGTGTGATACCAAATCTTACCGAGAGCATTCCCAGTAGTCCTCCACAGGGTCCTCCACAGG
GTCCTTCCCAGAGTCCTCTGAGCTCCTGCTGCTCCTCTTTTTCATGGAGCTCATTCAGTGAGGAGTCCAG
CAGCCAGAAAGGGGAGGATACAGGCACCTGTCAGGGCCTGCCAGACAGTGAGTCCTCTTTCACATATACA
CTAGATGAAAAGGTGGCCGAGTTAGTGGAGTTCCTGCTCCTCAAATACGAAGCAGAGGAGCCTGTAACAG
AGGCAGAGATGCTGATGATTGTCATCAAGTACAAAGATTACTTTCCTGTGATACTCAAGAGAGCCCGTGA
GTTCATGGAGCTTCTTTTTGGCCTTGCCCTGATAGAAGTGGGCCCTGACCACTTCTGTGTGTTTGCAAAC
ACAGTAGGCCTCACCGATGAGGGTAGTGATGATGAGGGCATGCCCGAGAACAGCCTCCTGATTATTATTC
TGAGTGTGATCTTCATAAAGGGCAACTGTGCCTCTGAGGAGGTCATCTGGGAAGTGCTGAATGCAGTAGG
GGTATATGCTGGGAGGGAGCACTTCGTCTATGGGGAGCCTAGGGAGCTCCTCACTAAAGTTTGGGTGCAG
GGACATTACCTGGAGTATTGGGAGGTGCCCCACAGTTCTCCTCCATATTATGAATTCCTGTGGGGTCCAA
GAGCCCATTCAGAAAGCATCAAGAAGAAAGTACTAGAGTTTTTAGCCAAGCTGAACAACACTGTTCCTAG
TTCCTTTCCATCCTGGTACAAGGATGCTTTGAAAGATGTGGAAGAGAGAGTCCAGGCCACAATTGATACC
GCAGATGATGCCACTGTCATGGCCAGTGAAAGCCTCAGTGTCATGTCCAGCAACGTCTCCTTTTCTGAG
